Addgene plasmid #79423: pEGFP-N3/hArf6(WT)-EGFP
Purpose: Expresses C-terminally EGFP-tagged Arf6(WT) in mammalian cells
Depositing lab: Kazuhisa Nakayama. Depositing organization: Kyoto University, Graduate School of Pharmaceutical Sciences. Publication: Structural basis for Arf6-MKLP1 complex formation on the Flemming body responsible for cytokinesis. Makyio H, Ohgi M, Takei T, Takahashi S, Takatsu H, Katoh Y, Hanai A, Ueda T, Kanaho Y, Xie Y, Shin HW, Kamikubo H, Kataoka M, Kawasaki M, Kato R, Wakatsuki S, Nakayama K. EMBO J. 2012 May 30;31(11):2590-603. doi: 10.1038/emboj.2012.89. Epub 2012 Apr 20. PubMed 22522702.
Backbone
  Vector backbone: pEGFP-N3
  Backbone manufacturer: Clontech
  Vector type: Mammalian Expression
  Selectable markers: Neomycin (select with G418)
Growth in bacteria
  Bacterial resistance: Kanamycin, 50 μg/mL
  Growth temperature: 37°C
  Growth strain: DH5alpha
  Copy number: Unknown
Gene/Insert
  Gene/Insert name: Arf6
  Species: H. sapiens (human)
  Entrez Gene: ARF6
  Tag / fusion protein: EGFP (C terminal on backbone)
Terms and licenses: Academic/Nonprofit Terms; Industry Terms: Not Available to Industry
How to cite: pEGFP-N3/hArf6(WT)-EGFP was a gift from Kazuhisa Nakayama (Addgene plasmid # 79423 ; http://n2t.net/addgene:79423 ; RRID:Addgene_79423)
