[The description below was written by a language model from this plasmid's Addgene catalogue record and pLannotate feature annotations shown in this document.]
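Description:
pEGFP-N3/hArf6(WT)-EGFP is a mammalian expression plasmid of about 5.2 kb, built on the Clontech pEGFP-N3 backbone. It produces wild-type human ARF6, a small GTPase of the ADP-ribosylation factor family, fused at its C terminus to EGFP. The ARF6 coding sequence sits in the multiple cloning site, with remnants of the site on either side. It lies downstream of the human cytomegalovirus immediate early enhancer and promoter and directly upstream of the backbone's mammalian codon-optimized EGFP open reading frame, separated from it by a short linker derived from the cloning site. The fusion transcript is terminated by an SV40 polyadenylation signal. The short large T antigen fragment annotated just before that signal appears to be part of the SV40-derived 3' region rather than an expressed element.

In E. coli the plasmid replicates from a high-copy ColE1/pUC-type origin, and it also carries an f1 phage origin that allows single-stranded DNA production. A single Tn5 aminoglycoside phosphotransferase gene (NeoR/KanR) provides selection in both hosts. A bacterial bla-type promoter drives it for kanamycin resistance in bacteria, and the SV40 enhancer/early promoter drives it for G418 selection of stably transfected mammalian cells, with an HSV thymidine kinase polyadenylation signal downstream. The small RSF ori, ble and bGH poly(A) fragments in the feature table are partial matches and are unlikely to be functional parts.

The construct is used for transient or stable expression of fluorescently tagged wild-type ARF6, so that its localization can be followed in mammalian cells. The associated publication concerns formation of the Arf6–MKLP1 complex at the Flemming body during cytokinesis.
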