Features (pLannotate 1.2.2; 17 found; start..end, strand, type, name):
      1..51      +  rep_origin     RSF ori (fragment): Plasmids containing the RSF 1030 origin of replication can be propagated in E. coli cells that contain additional plasmids with compatible origins.
    119..422     +  enhancer       CMV enhancer: human cytomegalovirus immediate early enhancer
    423..626     +  promoter       CMV promoter: human cytomegalovirus (CMV) immediate early promoter
    649..672     +  misc_feature   MCS (fragment): multiple cloning site
    679..1203    +  CDS            ARF6: ARF6_HUMAN - Experimental evidence at protein level: Swiss-Prot protein existence level 1. (Microbial infection) Functions as an allosteric activator of the cholera toxin catalytic subunit, an ADP-ribosyltransferase. From Homo sapiens (Human).
   1205..1230    +  misc_feature   MCS (fragment): multiple cloning site
   1240..1959    +  CDS            EGFP: the original enhanced GFP (Yang et al., 1996) mammalian codon-optimized
   1976..2059    +  CDS            large T antigen (fragment): large T antigen from SV40 (simian virus 40)
   2082..2203    +  polyA_signal   SV40 poly(A) signal: SV40 polyadenylation signal
   2237..2665    -  rep_origin     f1 ori (sequence partly withheld): f1 bacteriophage origin of replication; arrow indicates direction of (+) strand synthesis
   2692..2796    +  promoter       AmpR promoter: bla
   2798..3155    +  promoter       SV40 promoter: SV40 enhancer and early promoter
   3190..3984    +  CDS            NeoR/KanR: aminoglycoside phosphotransferase from Tn5; aph(3')-II (or nptII); confers resistance to neomycin, kanamycin, and G418 (Geneticin®)
   4005..4157    +  CDS            ble (fragment): BLE_KLEPN - Experimental evidence at protein level: Swiss-Prot protein existence level 1. Binding protein with a strong affinity to the bleomycin family of antibiotics. Binds to CL990; an antimitotic-antibiotic compound. From Klebsiella pneumoniae.
   4216..4263    +  polyA_signal   HSV TK poly(A) signal: herpes simplex virus thymidine kinase polyadenylation signal (Cole and Stacy, 1985)
   4354..4370    -  polyA_signal   bGH poly(A) signal (fragment): bovine growth hormone polyadenylation signal
   4592..5180    +  rep_origin     ori: high-copy-number ColE1/pMB1/pBR322/pUC origin of replication
>Addgene plasmid #79423 | pEGFP-N3/hArf6(WT)-EGFP | addgene full sequence | sequence record 237940 | Addgene NGS Result
CATGTTCTTTCCTGCGTTATCCCCTGATTCTGTGGATAACCGTATTACCGCCATGCATTAGTTATTAATA
GTAATCAATTACGGGGTCATTAGTTCATAGCCCATATATGGAGTTCCGCGTTACATAACTTACGGTAAAT
GGCCCGCCTGGCTGACCGCCCAACGACCCCCGCCCATTGACGTCAATAATGACGTATGTTCCCATAGTAA
CGCCAATAGGGACTTTCCATTGACGTCAATGGGTGGAGTATTTACGGTAAACTGCCCACTTGGCAGTACA
TCAAGTGTATCATATGCCAAGTACGCCCCCTATTGACGTCAATGACGGTAAATGGCCCGCCTGGCATTAT
GCCCAGTACATGACCTTATGGGACTTTCCTACTTGGCAGTACATCTACGTATTAGTCATCGCTATTACCA
TGGTGATGCGGTTTTGGCAGTACATCAATGGGCGTGGATAGCGGTTTGACTCACGGGGATTTCCAAGTCT
CCACCCCATTGACGTCAATGGGAGTTTGTTTTGGCACCAAAATCAACGGGACTTTCCAAAATGTCGTAAC
AACTCCGCCCCATTGACGCAAATGGGCGGTAGGCGTGTACGGTGGGAGGTCTATATAAGCAGAGCTGGTT
TAGTGAACCGTCAGATCCGCTAGCGCTACCGGACTCAGATCTGCCACCATGGGGAAGGTGCTATCCAAAA
TCTTCGGGAACAAGGAAATGCGGATCCTCATGTTGGGCCTGGACGCGGCCGGCAAGACAACAATCCTGTA
CAAGTTGAAGCTGGGCCAGTCGGTGACCACCATTCCCACTGTGGGTTTCAACGTGGAGACGGTGACTTAC
AAAAATGTCAAGTTCAACGTATGGGATGTGGGCGGCCAGGACAAGATCCGGCCGCTCTGGCGGCATTACT
ACACTGGGACCCAAGGTCTCATCTTCGTAGTGGACTGCGCCGACCGCGACCGCATCGATGAGGCTCGCCA
GGAGCTGCACCGCATTATCAATGACCGGGAGATGAGGGACGCCATAATCCTCATCTTCGCCAACAAGCAG
GACCTGCCCGATGCCATGAAACCCCACGAGATCCAGGAGAAACTGGGCCTGACCCGGATTCGGGACAGGA
ACTGGTATGTGCAGCCCTCCTGTGCCACCTCAGGGGACGGACTCTATGAGGGGCTCACATGGTTAACCTC
TAACTACAAATCTCTCGACGGTACCGCGGGCCCGGGATCCATCGCCACCATGGTGAGCAAGGGCGAGGAG
CTGTTCACCGGGGTGGTGCCCATCCTGGTCGAGCTGGACGGCGACGTAAACGGCCACAAGTTCAGCGTGT
CCGGCGAGGGCGAGGGCGATGCCACCTACGGCAAGCTGACCCTGAAGTTCATCTGCACCACCGGCAAGCT
GCCCGTGCCCTGGCCCACCCTCGTGACCACCCTGACCTACGGCGTGCAGTGCTTCAGCCGCTACCCCGAC
CACATGAAGCAGCACGACTTCTTCAAGTCCGCCATGCCCGAAGGCTACGTCCAGGAGCGCACCATCTTCT
TCAAGGACGACGGCAACTACAAGACCCGCGCCGAGGTGAAGTTCGAGGGCGACACCCTGGTGAACCGCAT
CGAGCTGAAGGGCATCGACTTCAAGGAGGACGGCAACATCCTGGGGCACAAGCTGGAGTACAACTACAAC
AGCCACAACGTCTATATCATGGCCGACAAGCAGAAGAACGGCATCAAGGTGAACTTCAAGATCCGCCACA
ACATCGAGGACGGCAGCGTGCAGCTCGCCGACCACTACCAGCAGAACACCCCCATCGGCGACGGCCCCGT
GCTGCTGCCCGACAACCACTACCTGAGCACCCAGTCCGCCCTGAGCAAAGACCCCAACGAGAAGCGCGAT
CACATGGTCCTGCTGGAGTTCGTGACCGCCGCCGGGATCACTCTCGGCATGGACGAGCTGTACAAGTAAA
GCGGCCGCGACTCTAGATCATAATCAGCCATACCACATTTGTAGAGGTTTTACTTGCTTTAAAAAACCTC
CCACACCTCCCCCTGAACCTGAAACATAAAATGAATGCAATTGTTGTTGTTAACTTGTTTATTGCAGCTT
ATAATGGTTACAAATAAAGCAATAGCATCACAAATTTCACAAATAAAGCATTTTTTTCACTGCATTCTAG
TTGTGGTTTGTCCAAACTCATCAATGTATCTTAAGGCGTAAATTGTAAGCGTTAATATTTTGTTAAAATT
CGCGTTAAATTTTTGTTAAATCAGCTCATTTTTTAACCAATAGGCCGAAATCGGCAAAATCCCTTATAAA
TCAAAAGAATAGACCGAGATAGGGT
[37 nt withheld, positions 2336-2372]
AAAGAACGTGGACTCCAACGTCAAAGG
[49 nt withheld, positions 2400-2448]
T
[91 nt withheld, positions 2450-2540]
G
[124 nt withheld, positions 2542-2665]
CAGGTGGCACTTTTCGGGGAAATGTGCGCGGAACCCCTATTTGTTTATTTTTCTAAATACATTCAAATAT
GTATCCGCTCATGAGACAATAACCCTGATAAATGCTTCAATAATATTGAAAAAGGAAGAGTCCTGAGGCG
GAAAGAACCAGCTGTGGAATGTGTGTCAGTTAGGGTGTGGAAAGTCCCCAGGCTCCCCAGCAGGCAGAAG
TATGCAAAGCATGCATCTCAATTAGTCAGCAACCAGGTGTGGAAAGTCCCCAGGCTCCCCAGCAGGCAGA
AGTATGCAAAGCATGCATCTCAATTAGTCAGCAACCATAGTCCCGCCCCTAACTCCGCCCATCCCGCCCC
TAACTCCGCCCAGTTCCGCCCATTCTCCGCCCCATGGCTGACTAATTTTTTTTATTTATGCAGAGGCCGA
GGCCGCCTCGGCCTCTGAGCTATTCCAGAAGTAGTGAGGAGGCTTTTTTGGAGGCCTAGGCTTTTGCAAA
GATCGATCAAGAGACAGGATGAGGATCGTTTCGCATGATTGAACAAGATGGATTGCACGCAGGTTCTCCG
GCCGCTTGGGTGGAGAGGCTATTCGGCTATGACTGGGCACAACAGACAATCGGCTGCTCTGATGCCGCCG
TGTTCCGGCTGTCAGCGCAGGGGCGCCCGGTTCTTTTTGTCAAGACCGACCTGTCCGGTGCCCTGAATGA
ACTGCAAGACGAGGCAGCGCGGCTATCGTGGCTGGCCACGACGGGCGTTCCTTGCGCAGCTGTGCTCGAC
GTTGTCACTGAAGCGGGAAGGGACTGGCTGCTATTGGGCGAAGTGCCGGGGCAGGATCTCCTGTCATCTC
ACCTTGCTCCTGCCGAGAAAGTATCCATCATGGCTGATGCAATGCGGCGGCTGCATACGCTTGATCCGGC
TACCTGCCCATTCGACCACCAAGCGAAACATCGCATCGAGCGAGCACGTACTCGGATGGAAGCCGGTCTT
GTCGATCAGGATGATCTGGACGAAGAGCATCAGGGGCTCGCGCCAGCCGAACTGTTCGCCAGGCTCAAGG
CGAGCATGCCCGACGGCGAGGATCTCGTCGTGACCCATGGCGATGCCTGCTTGCCGAATATCATGGTGGA
AAATGGCCGCTTTTCTGGATTCATCGACTGTGGCCGGCTGGGTGTGGCGGACCGCTATCAGGACATAGCG
TTGGCTACCCGTGATATTGCTGAAGAGCTTGGCGGCGAATGGGCTGACCGCTTCCTCGTGCTTTACGGTA
TCGCCGCTCCCGATTCGCAGCGCATCGCCTTCTATCGCCTTCTTGACGAGTTCTTCTGAGCGGGACTCTG
GGGTTCGAAATGACCGACCAAGCGACGCCCAACCTGCCATCACGAGATTTCGATTCCACCGCCGCCTTCT
ATGAAAGGTTGGGCTTCGGAATCGTTTTCCGGGACGCCGGCTGGATGATCCTCCAGCGCGGGGATCTCAT
GCTGGAGTTCTTCGCCCACCCTAGGGGGAGGCTAACTGAAACACGGAAGGAGACAATACCGGAAGGAACC
CGCGCTATGACGGCAATAAAAAGACAGAATAAAACGCACGGTGTTGGGTCGTTTGTTCATAAACGCGGGG
TTCGGTCCCAGGGCTGGCACTCTGTCGATACCCCACCGAGACCCCATTGGGGCCAATACGCCCGCGTTTC
TTCCTTTTCCCCACCCCACCCCCCAAGTTCGGGTGAAGGCCCAGGGCTCGCAGCCAACGTCGGGGCGGCA
GGCCCTGCCATAGCCTCAGGTTACTCATATATACTTTAGATTGATTTAAAACTTCATTTTTAATTTAAAA
GGATCTAGGTGAAGATCCTTTTTGATAATCTCATGACCAAAATCCCTTAACGTGAGTTTTCGTTCCACTG
AGCGTCAGACCCCGTAGAAAAGATCAAAGGATCTTCTTGAGATCCTTTTTTTCTGCGCGTAATCTGCTGC
TTGCAAACAAAAAAACCACCGCTACCAGCGGTGGTTTGTTTGCCGGATCAAGAGCTACCAACTCTTTTTC
CGAAGGTAACTGGCTTCAGCAGAGCGCAGATACCAAATACTGTTCTTCTAGTGTAGCCGTAGTTAGGCCA
CCACTTCAAGAACTCTGTAGCACCGCCTACATACCTCGCTCTGCTAATCCTGTTACCAGTGGCTGCTGCC
AGTGGCGATAAGTCGTGTCTTACCGGGTTGGACTCAAGACGATAGTTACCGGATAAGGCGCAGCGGTCGG
GCTGAACGGGGGGTTCGTGCACACAGCCCAGCTTGGAGCGAACGACCTACACCGAACTGAGATACCTACA
GCGTGAGCTATGAGAAAGCGCCACGCTTCCCGAAGGGAGAAAGGCGGACAGGTATCCGGTAAGCGGCAGG
GTCGGAACAGGAGAGCGCACGAGGGAGCTTCCAGGGGGAAACGCCTGGTATCTTTATAGTCCTGTCGGGT
TTCGCCACCTCTGACTTGAGCGTCGATTTTTGTGATGCTCGTCAGGGGGGCGGAGCCTATGGAAAAACGC
CAGCAACGCGGCCTTTTTACGGTTCCTGGCCTTTTGCTGGCCTTTTGCTCA
